Addgene plasmid #188249: mRNA-CleanCap entry vector
Purpose: Cloning vector for generating template plasmids to transcribe mRNA, with mNeonGreen dropout following BsaI digestion
Depositing lab: Howard Chang. Depositing organization: Stanford University. Publication: Engineering circular RNA for enhanced protein production. Chen R, Wang SK, Belk JA, Amaya L, Li Z, Cardenas A, Abe BT, Chen CK, Wender PA, Chang HY. Nat Biotechnol. 2022 Jul 18. pii: 10.1038/s41587-022-01393-0. doi: 10.1038/s41587-022-01393-0. PubMed 35851375.
Backbone
  Vector backbone: pRC
  Backbone size w/o insert (bp): 5236
  Total vector size (bp): 6172
  Vector type: Mammalian Expression
Growth in bacteria
  Bacterial resistance: Kanamycin, 50 μg/mL
  Growth temperature: 37°C
  Growth strain: DH5alpha
  Copy number: Unknown
Gene/Insert
  Gene/Insert name: mNeonGreen
  Species: Synthetic; Branchiostoma lanceolatum
  Insert size (bp): 936
  Promoter: T7
  Cloning method: Gibson Cloning
  Sequencing primers: 5′ GGCCAGTGAATTGTAATACGACTCACTATAAG; 3′ GGAAGGTGCCACTCCCACTG
Terms and licenses: Academic/Nonprofit Terms; Industry Terms: Not Available to Industry
How to cite: mRNA-CleanCap entry vector was a gift from Howard Chang (Addgene plasmid # 188249 ; http://n2t.net/addgene:188249 ; RRID:Addgene_188249)
