[The description below was written by a language model from this plasmid's Addgene catalogue record and pLannotate feature annotations shown in this document.]
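Description:
mRNA-CleanCap entry vector is a 6.2 kb cloning plasmid built on the pRC backbone and intended as a starting point for making template plasmids from which mRNA is transcribed. It replicates in E. coli from a high-copy ColE1/pUC-type origin and is selected with kanamycin through an aph(3')-Ia KanR gene. Although catalogued as a mammalian expression vector, its stated role is as an acceptor for inserts that will sit downstream of a T7 promoter. The name suggests the transcription start is arranged for co-transcriptional CleanCap capping, though the record does not spell this out.

The placeholder insert is a bacterial mNeonGreen cassette: a J23119-type constitutive bacterial promoter drives the green/yellow fluorescent protein from Branchiostoma lanceolatum, followed by the rrnB T1 and T7Te terminators. BsaI digestion releases this cassette, so in Golden Gate-style assembly colonies that have taken up the desired insert lose fluorescence, giving a simple visual screen against uncut or religated parental vector. The dropout lies between the T7 promoter and a T7 terminator.

The annotation also shows mammalian elements flanking this region: a CMV enhancer and chicken β-actin/rabbit β-globin chimeric intron upstream, characteristic of a CAG-type promoter, and a bGH polyadenylation signal downstream. On the opposite strand, an SV40 promoter drives a puromycin N-acetyltransferase sequence followed by a ble fragment and an SV40 poly(A) signal. Both coding sequences are annotated only as fragments, so whether they provide functional selection is not established by the record. The vector was developed in work comparing engineered circular RNA with linear mRNA for protein production.
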