Features (pLannotate 1.2.2; 17 found; start..end, strand, type, name):
      1..589     +  rep_origin     ori: high-copy-number ColE1/pMB1/pBR322/pUC origin of replication
    655..958     +  enhancer       CMV enhancer: human cytomegalovirus immediate early enhancer
   1234..2250    +  intron         chimeric intron: chimera between introns from chicken β-actin and rabbit β-globin
   2320..2336    +  promoter       T7 promoter (fragment): promoter for bacteriophage T7 RNA polymerase
   2395..2419    +  promoter       J23119(SpeI) promoter (fragment): bacterial promoter (Registry of Standard Biological Parts BBa J23119) modified to end with an SpeI site
   2456..3163    +  CDS            mNeonGreen: mNeonGreen is a basic (constitutively fluorescent) green/yellow fluorescent protein published in 2013, derived from Branchiostoma lanceolatum. It is reported to be a very rapidly-maturing monomer with moderate acid sensitivity.
   3192..3263    +  terminator     rrnB T1 terminator: transcription terminator T1 from the E. coli rrnB gene
   3279..3306    +  terminator     T7Te terminator: phage T7 early transcription terminator
   3463..3510    +  terminator     T7 terminator: transcription terminator for bacteriophage T7 RNA polymerase
   3524..3748    +  polyA_signal   bGH poly(A) signal: bovine growth hormone polyadenylation signal
   3757..3783    +  promoter       lac promoter (fragment): promoter for the E. coli lac operon
   3791..3807    +  protein_bind   lac operator: The lac repressor binds to the lac operator to inhibit transcription in E. coli. This inhibition can be relieved by adding lactose or isopropyl-β-D-thiogalactopyranoside (IPTG). lac repressor encoded by lacI
   3880..4001    -  polyA_signal   SV40 poly(A) signal: SV40 polyadenylation signal
   3996..4154    -  CDS            ble (fragment): BLE_KLEPN - Experimental evidence at protein level: Swiss-Prot protein existence level 1. Binding protein with a strong affinity to the bleomycin family of antibiotics. Binds to CL990; an antimitotic-antibiotic compound. From Klebsiella pneumoniae.
   4161..4760    -  CDS            PuroR (fragment): puromycin N-acetyltransferase; pac from Streptomyces; confers resistance to puromycin
   4771..5099    -  promoter       SV40 promoter: SV40 enhancer and early promoter
   5133..5948    -  CDS            KanR: aminoglycoside phosphotransferase; aph(3')-Ia; confers resistance to kanamycin in bacteria or G418 (Geneticin®) in eukaryotes
>Addgene plasmid #188249 | mRNA-CleanCap entry vector | addgene full sequence | sequence record 371630 | Addgene NGS Result
TTGAGATCCTTTTTTTCTGCGCGTAATCTGCTGCTTGCAAACAAAAAAACCACCGCTACCAGCGGTGGTT
TGTTTGCCGGATCAAGAGCTACCAACTCTTTTTCCGAAGGTAACTGGCTTCAGCAGAGCGCAGATACCAA
ATACTGTTCTTCTAGTGTAGCCGTAGTTAGGCCACCACTTCAAGAACTCTGTAGCACCGCCTACATACCT
CGCTCTGCTAATCCTGTTACCAGTGGCTGCTGCCAGTGGCGATAAGTCGTGTCTTACCGGGTTGGACTCA
AGACGATAGTTACCGGATAAGGCGCAGCGGTCGGGCTGAACGGGGGGTTCGTGCACACAGCCCAGCTTGG
AGCGAACGACCTACACCGAACTGAGATACCTACAGCGTGAGCTATGAGAAAGCGCCACGCTTCCCGAAGG
GAGAAAGGCGGACAGGTATCCGGTAAGCGGCAGGGTCGGAACAGGAGAGCGCACGAGGGAGCTTCCAGGG
GGAAACGCCTGGTATCTTTATAGTCCTGTCGGGTTTCGCCACCTCTGACTTGAGCGTCGATTTTTGTGAT
GCTCGTCAGGGGGGCGGAGCCTATGGAAACCTGCAGGTTATTAATAGTAATCAATTACGGGGTCATTAGT
TCATAGCCCATATATGGAGTTCCGCGTTACATAACTTACGGTAAATGGCCCGCCTGGCTGACCGCCCAAC
GACCCCCGCCCATTGACGTCAATAATGACGTATGTTCCCATAGTAACGCCAATAGGGACTTTCCATTGAC
GTCAATGGGTGGAGTATTTACGGTAAACTGCCCACTTGGCAGTACATCAAGTGTATCATATGCCAAGTAC
GCCCCCTATTGACGTCAATGACGGTAAATGGCCCGCCTGGCATTATGCCCAGTACATGACCTTATGGGAC
TTTCCTACTTGGCAGTACATCTACGTATTAGTCATCGCTATTACCATGGTCGAGGTGAGCCCCACGTTCT
GCTTCACTCTCCCCATCTCCCCCCCCTCCCCACCCCCAATTTTGTATTTATTTATTTTTTAATTATTTTG
TGCAGCGATGGGGGCGGGGGGGGGGGGGGSGCGCCRGGSGGGGGGGGGGGGGGSGGGGGGSGGGGSGGGG
SGRGGCGGRGAGGTGCGGCGGCAGCCAATCAGAGCGGCGCGCTCCGAAAGTTTCCTTTTATGGCGAGGCG
GCGGCGGCGGCGGCCCTATAAAAAGCGAAGCGCGCGGCGGGCGGGAGTCGCTGCGCGCTGCCTTCGCCCC
GTGCCCCGCTCCGCCGCCGCCTCGCGCCGCCCGCCCCGGCTCTGACTGACCGCGTTACTCCCACAGGTGA
GCGGGCGGGACGGCCCTTCTCCTCCGGGCTGTAATTAGCGCTTGGTTTAATGACGGCTTGTTTCTTTTCT
GTGGCTGCGTGAAAGCCTTGAGGGGCTCCGGGAGGGCCCTTTGTGCGGGGGGAGCGGCTCGGGGGGTGCG
TGCGTGTGTGTGTGCGTGGGGAGCGCCGCGTGCGGCTCCGCGCTGCCCGGCGGCTGTGAGCGCTGCGGGC
GCGGCGCGGGGCTTTGTGCGCTCCGCAGTGTGCGCGAGGGGAGCGCGGCCGGGGGCGGTGCCCCGCGGTG
CGGGGGGGGCTGCGAGGGGAACAAAGGCTGCGTGCGGGGTGTGTGCGTGGGGGGGTGAGCAGGGGGTGTG
GGCGCGTCGGTCGGGCTGCAACCCCCCCTGCACCCCCCTCCCCGAGTTGCTGAGCACGGCCCGGCTTCGG
GTGCGGGGCTCCGTACGGGGCGTGGCGCGGGGCTCGCCGTGCCGGGCGGGGGGTGGCGGCAGGTGGGGGT
GCCGGGCGGGGCGGGGCCGCCTCGGGCCGGGGRGGGCTCGGGGGAGGGGCGCGGCGGCCCCCGGAGCGCC
GGCGGCTGTCGAGGCGCGGCGAGCCGCAGCCATTGCCTTTTATGGTAATCGTGCGAGAGGGCGCAGGGAC
TTCCTTTGTCCCAAATCTGTGCGGAGCCGAAATCTGGGAGGCGCCGCCGCACCCCCTCTAGCGGGCGCGG
GGCGAAGCGGTGCGGCGCCGGCAGGAAGGAAATGGGCGGGGAGGGCCTTCGTGCGTCGCCGCGCCGCCGT
CCCCTTCTCCCTCTCCAGCCTCGGGGCTGTCCGCGGGGGGACGGCTGCCTTCGGGGGGGACGGGGCAGGG
CGGGGTTCGGCTTCTGGCGTGTGACCGGCGGCTCTAGAGCCTCTGCTAACCATGTTCATGCCTTCTTCTT
TTTCCTACAGCTCCTGGGCAACGTGCTGGTTATTGTGCTGTCTCATCATTTTGGCAAAGCGGCCGCGGCC
AGTGAATTGTAATACGACTCACTATAAGGAAATAAGAGAGAAAAGAAGAGTAAGAAGAAATATAAGAGCC
ACCATGGTGAGACCTTGACGGCTAGCTCAGTCCTAGGTACAGTGCTAGCTACTAGAGAAAGAGGAGAAAT
ACTAGATGGTCAGCAAAGGCGAAGAAGACAACATGGCATCACTGCCAGCGACACACGAACTTCATATTTT
CGGCTCCATCAATGGTGTGGACTTCGATATGGTTGGACAGGGTACTGGGAACCCTAACGATGGATATGAG
GAGTTGAACTTGAAGAGTACCAAGGGCGATCTTCAGTTTTCACCTTGGATTCTCGTACCTCATATAGGTT
ATGGCTTTCATCAATATCTGCCCTATCCTGACGGTATGTCACCTTTCCAAGCAGCTATGGTTGACGGGAG
CGGTTATCAGGTTCACCGGACAATGCAGTTTGAAGATGGAGCCTCTTTGACCGTAAATTATCGGTATACT
TATGAGGGCAGCCATATTAAAGGCGAGGCTCAAGTTAAGGGGACTGGGTTCCCCGCGGATGGTCCCGTAA
TGACAAACAGTCTGACGGCTGCAGACTGGTGCCGCTCTAAGAAGACATATCCAAATGACAAGACGATTAT
TAGCACTTTCAAGTGGTCATACACTACAGGAAATGGTAAACGCTATAGGAGCACTGCCCGGACCACGTAT
ACTTTCGCGAAGCCGATGGCGGCAAATTATTTGAAAAACCAACCGATGTATGTGTTCAGAAAGACAGAAC
TCAAGCATTCTAAAACTGAACTGAACTTCAAAGAGTGGCAGAAAGCCTTTACTGATGTAATGGGCATGGA
CGAACTCTATAAGTAATAACCAGGCATACTAGTCCAGGCATCAAATAAAACGAAAGGCTCAGTCGAAAGA
CTGGGCCTTTCGTTTTATCTGTTGTTTGTCGGTGAACGCTCTCTACTAGAGTCACACTGGCTCACCTTCG
GGTGGGCCTTTCTGCGTTTATAGGTCTCATAGTAATGAGCTGGAGCCTCGGTGGCCATGCTTCTTGCCCC
TTGGGCCTCCCCCCAGCCCCTCCTCCCCTTCCTGCACCCGTACCCCCGTGGTCTTTGAATAAAGTCTGAA
AAAAAAAAAAAAAAAAAAAAAAAAGCGGCCGCCTAGCATAACCCCTTGGGGCCTCTAAACGGGTCTTGAG
GGGTTTTTTGGCTAGCGGCCGGCCTGTGCCTTCTAGTTGCCAGCCATCTGTTGTTTGCCCCTCCCCCGTG
CCTTCCTTGACCCTGGAAGGTGCCACTCCCACTGTCCTTTCCTAATAAAATGAGGAAATTGCATCGCATT
GTCTGAGTAGGTGTCATTCTATTCTGGGGGGTGGGGTGGGGCAGGACAGCAAGGGGGAGGATTGGGAAGA
CAATAGCAGGCATGCTGGGGATGCGGTGGGCTCTATGGCGGCGCGCCACTTTATGCTTCCGGCTCGTATG
TTGTGTGGAATTGTGAGCGGATAACAATTTCACACAGGAAACAGCTATGACCATGATTACGCCAAGCTCT
AGCTAGAGGTCGACGGTATACAGACATGATAAGATACATTGATGAGTTTGGACAAACCACAACTAGAATG
CAGTGAAAAAAATGCTTTATTTGTGAAATTTGTGATGCTATTGCTTTATTTGTAACCATTATAAGCTGCA
ATAAACAAGTTGGGGTGGGCGAAGAACTCCAGCATGAGATCCCCGCGCTGGAGGATCATCCAGCCGGCGT
CCCGGAAAACGATTCCGAAGCCCAACCTTTCATAGAAGGCGGCGGTGGAATCGAAATCTCGTGATGGCAG
GTTGGGCGTCGCTTGGTCGGTCATTTCGAATCAGGCACCGGGCTTGCGGGTCATGCACCAGGTGCGCGGT
CCTTCGGGCACCTCGACGTCGGCGGTGACGGTGAAGCCGAGCCGCTCGTAGAAGGGGAGGTTGCGGGGCG
CGGAGGTTTCCAGGAAGGCGGGCACCCCGGCGCGCTCGGCCGCCTCCACTCCGGGGAGCACGACGGCGCT
GCCCAGACCCTTGCCCTGGTGGTCGGGCGACACGCCGACGGTGGCCAGGAACCACGCGGGCTCCTTGGGC
CGGTGCGGCGCCAGGAGGCCTTCCATCTGTTGCTGCGCGGCCAGCCGGGAACCGCTCAACTCGGCCATGC
GCGGGCCGATCTCGGCGAACACCGCCCCCGCTTCGACGCTCTCCGGCGTGGTCCAGACCGCCACCGCGGC
GCCGTCGTCCGCGACCCACACCTTGCCGATGTCGAGCCCGACGCGCGTGAGGAAGAGTTCTTGCAGCTCG
GTGACCCGCTCGATGTGGCGGTCCGGATCGACGGTGTGGCGCGTGGCGGGGTAGTCGGCGAACGCGGCGG
CGAGGGTGCGTACGGCCCTGGGGACGTCGTCGCGGGTGGCGAGGCGCACCGTGGGCTTGTACTCGGTCAT
GCGGGAGCTTTTTGCAAAAGCCTAGGCCTCCAAAAAAGCCTCCTCACTACTTCTGGAATAGCTCAGAGGC
AGAGGCGGCCTCGGCCTCTGCATAAATAAAAAAAATTAGTCAGCCATGGGGCGGAGAATGGGCGGAACTG
GGCGGAGTTAGGGGCGGGATGGGCGGAGTTAGGGGCGGGACTATGGTTGCTGACTAATTGAGATGCATGC
TTTGCATACTTCTGCCTGCTGGGGAGCCTGGGGACTTTCCACACCTGGTTGCTGACTAATTGAGATGCAT
GCTTTGCATACTTCTGCCTGCTGGGGAGCCTGGGGACTTTCCACACCCTAACTGACACAGAGCTCGTGTT
ACAACCAATTAACCAATTCTGATTAGAAAAACTCATCGAGCATCAAATGAAACTGCAATTTATTCATATC
AGGATTATCAATACCATATTTTTGAAAAAGCCGTTTCTGTAATGAAGGAGAAAACTCACCGAGGCAGTTC
CATAGGATGGCAAGATCCTGGTATCGGTCTGCGATTCCGACTCGTCCAACATCAATACAACCTATTAATT
TCCCCTCGTCAAAAATAAGGTTATCAAGTGAGAAATCACCATGAGTGACGACTGAATCCGGTGAGAATGG
CAAAAGCTTATGCATTTCTTTCCAGACTTGTTCAACAGGCCAGCCATTACGCTCGTCATCAAAATCACTC
GCATCAACCAAACCGTTATTCATTCGTGATTGCGCCTGAGCGAGGCGAAATACGCGATCGCTGTTAAAAG
GACAATTACAAACAGGAATCGAATGCAACCGGCGCAGGAACACTGCCAGCGCATCAACAATATTTTCACC
TGAATCAGGATATTCTTCTAATACCTGGAATGCTGTTTTCCCGGGGATCGCAGTGGTGAGTAACCATGCA
TCATCAGGAGTACGGATAAAATGCTTGATGGTCGGAAGAGGCATAAATTCCGTCAGCCAGTTTAGTCTGA
CCATCTCATCTGTAACATCATTGGCAACGCTACCTTTGCCATGTTTCAGAAACAACTCTGGCGCATCGGG
CTTCCCATACAATCGATAGATTGTCGCACCTGATTGCCCGACATTATCGCGAGCCCATTTATACCCATAT
AAATCAGCATCCATGTTGGAATTTAATCGCGGCCTGGAGCAAGACGTTTCCCGTTGAATATGGCTCATAA
CACCCCTTGTATTACTGTTTATGTAAGCAGACAGTTTTATTGTTCATGATGATATATTTTTATCTTGTGC
AATGTAACATCAGAGATTTTGAGACACAACGTGGCTTTGTTGAATAAATCGAACTTTTGCTGAGTTGAAG
GATCAGTCATGACCAAAATCCCTTAACGTGAGTTTTCGTTCCACTGAGCGTCAGACCCCGTAGAAAAGAT
CAAAGGATCTTC
